Addgene plasmid #222213: pACB120
Purpose: For recombinant expression of fghA (PP_1617 from Pseudomonas putida) with five mutations (K10N, S11R, W15C, G76V, G258D) and a C-terminal His tag
Depositing lab: Gregg Beckham. Depositing organization: National Laboratory of the Rockies (NLR). Publication: Evolution and engineering of pathways for aromatic O-demethylation in Pseudomonas putida KT2440. Bleem AC, Kuatsjah E, Johnsen J, Mohamed ET, Alexander WG, Kellermyer ZA, Carroll AL, Rossi R, Schlander IB, Peabody V GL, Guss AM, Feist AM, Beckham GT. Metab Eng. 2024 Jul;84:145-157. doi: 10.1016/j.ymben.2024.06.009. Epub 2024 Jun 25. PubMed 38936762.
Backbone
  Vector backbone: pET-21b(+)
  Backbone manufacturer: Novagen
  Backbone size w/o insert (bp): 5542
  Total vector size (bp): 6211
  Vector type: Bacterial Expression
Growth in bacteria
  Bacterial resistance: Ampicillin, 100 μg/mL
  Growth temperature: 37°C
  Growth strain: DH5alpha
  Copy number: Unknown
Gene/Insert
  Gene/Insert name: fghA(K10N, S11R, W15C, G76V, G258D) (alt name: PP_1617)
  Species: Pseudomonas putida KT2440
  Insert size (bp): 852
  Mutation: Contains five amino acid mutations: K10N, S11R, W15C, G76V, G258D
  GenBank ID: AAN67238.1
  Promoter: T7
  Tag / fusion protein: 6x His (C terminal on insert)
  Cloning method: Gibson Cloning
  Sequencing primers: 5′ TAATACGACTCACTATAGGG
Resource information
  A portion of this plasmid was derived from a plasmid made by: Twist Biosciences
Terms and licenses: Academic/Nonprofit Terms; Industry Terms: Not Available to Industry
How to cite: pACB120 was a gift from Gregg Beckham (Addgene plasmid # 222213 ; http://n2t.net/addgene:222213 ; RRID:Addgene_222213)
