[The description below was written by a language model from this plasmid's Addgene catalogue record and pLannotate feature annotations shown in this document.]
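Description:
pACB120 is a bacterial expression plasmid built on the Novagen pET-21b(+) backbone for recombinant production of a mutant form of FghA (PP_1617) from Pseudomonas putida KT2440. It is propagated in E. coli through a ColE1/pMB1-type origin accompanied by the bom region and the rop gene, which tempers copy number, and it is selected with ampicillin through the bla β-lactamase gene under its own promoter. An f1 phage origin is also present. The short tetracycline-resistance fragments, the predicted E. coli ORF, and the "SET1" fragment upstream of the terminator are automated annotation hits to residual pBR322- and T7-derived backbone sequence, not functional parts.

The roughly 850 bp insert, introduced by Gibson assembly with part of it derived from synthesized DNA, carries five amino acid substitutions: K10N, S11R, W15C, G76V and G258D. It sits downstream of a T7 promoter, lac operator and the T7 gene 10 ribosome binding site, and is followed by a C-terminal 6xHis tag and the T7 terminator. The His tag appears at the start of the circular sequence record, labelled as a fragment of a longer His tag. The plasmid-borne lacI gene supplies the repressor, so transcription requires a host providing T7 RNA polymerase and is induced with IPTG. The annotation software labels the coding region as E. coli yeiG, an S-formylglutathione hydrolase involved in formaldehyde detoxification. This label reflects homology and suggests the function of FghA, but the gene itself is the P. putida one. The construct is intended for expression and His-tag affinity purification of this variant, associated with work on the evolution and engineering of aromatic O-demethylation pathways in P. putida. The sequenced record is 6,207 nt, slightly shorter than the listed total of 6,211 bp.
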