Features (pLannotate 1.2.2; 19 found; start..end, strand, type, name):
      1..18      +  CDS            9xHis (fragment): 9xHis affinity tag
     28..77      +  CDS            SET1 (fragment): solubility-enhancement tag derived from T7 phage gene 10B
     85..132     +  terminator     T7 terminator: transcription terminator for bacteriophage T7 RNA polymerase
    169..597     +  rep_origin     f1 ori (sequence partly withheld): f1 bacteriophage origin of replication; arrow indicates direction of (+) strand synthesis
    650..754     +  promoter       AmpR promoter: bla
    755..1615    +  CDS            AmpR: β-lactamase; bla; confers resistance to ampicillin, carbenicillin, and related antibiotics
   1786..2374    +  rep_origin     ori: high-copy-number ColE1/pMB1/pBR322/pUC origin of replication
   2560..2699    -  misc_feature   bom: basis of mobility region from pBR322
   2801..2992    -  CDS            rop: Rop protein, which maintains plasmids at low copy number; rop
   3009..3389    +  CDS            YPB1_ECOLX: Protein predicted: Swiss-Prot protein existence level 4. From Escherichia coli.
   3461..3752    -  CDS            TcR (fragment): tetracycline efflux protein; tet; confers resistance to tetracycline
   3767..3788    -  protein_bind   CAP binding site: CAP binding activates transcription in the presence of cAMP. E. coli catabolite activator protein
   3801..4883    -  CDS            lacI: lac repressor; lacI; The lac repressor binds to the lac operator to inhibit transcription in E. coli. This inhibition can be relieved by adding lactose or isopropyl-β-D-thiogalactopyranoside (IPTG).
   4884..4961    -  promoter       lacI promoter: lacI
   4969..5248    -  CDS            TcR (fragment): tetracycline efflux protein; tet; confers resistance to tetracycline
   5270..5288    +  promoter       T7 promoter: promoter for bacteriophage T7 RNA polymerase
   5289..5313    +  protein_bind   lac operator: The lac repressor binds to the lac operator to inhibit transcription in E. coli. This inhibition can be relieved by adding lactose or isopropyl-β-D-thiogalactopyranoside (IPTG). lac repressor encoded by lacI
   5328..5350    +  RBS            RBS: efficient ribosome binding site from bacteriophage T7 gene 10 (Olins and Rangwala, 1989)
   5389..6189    +  CDS            yeiG: SFGH2_ECOLI - Experimental evidence at protein level: Swiss-Prot protein existence level 1. Serine hydrolase involved in the detoxification of formaldehyde. Hydrolyzes S-formylglutathione to glutathione and formate. Shows also esterase activity against alpha-naphthyl acetate, lactoylglutathione, palmitoyl-CoA and several pNP-esters of short chain fatty acids. From Escherichia coli (strain K12).
>Addgene plasmid #222213 | pACB120 | addgene full sequence | sequence record 443111 | Addgene NGS Result
CACCACCACCACCACCACTGAGATCCGGCTGCTAACAAAGCCCGAAAGGAAGCTGAGTTGGCTGCTGCCA
CCGCTGAGCAATAACTAGCATAACCCCTTGGGGCCTCTAAACGGGTCTTGAGGGGTTTTTTGCTGAAAGG
AGGAACTATATCCGGATTGGCGAATGGG
[124 nt withheld, positions 169-292]
C
[91 nt withheld, positions 294-384]
A
[49 nt withheld, positions 386-434]
CCTTTGACGTTGGAGTCCACGTTCTTT
[37 nt withheld, positions 462-498]
ACCCTATCTCGGTCTATTCTTTTGATTTATAAGGGATTTTGCCGATTTCGGCCTATTGGTTAAAAAATGA
GCTGATTTAACAAAAATTTAACGCGAATTTTAACAAAATATTAACGCTTACAATTTAGGTGGCACTTTTC
GGGGAAATGTGCGCGGAACCCCTATTTGTTTATTTTTCTAAATACATTCAAATATGTATCCGCTCATGAG
ACAATAACCCTGATAAATGCTTCAATAATATTGAAAAAGGAAGAGTATGAGTATTCAACATTTCCGTGTC
GCCCTTATTCCCTTTTTTGCGGCATTTTGCCTTCCTGTTTTTGCTCACCCAGAAACGCTGGTGAAAGTAA
AAGATGCTGAAGATCAGTTGGGTGCACGAGTGGGTTACATCGAACTGGATCTCAACAGCGGTAAGATCCT
TGAGAGTTTTCGCCCCGAAGAACGTTTTCCAATGATGAGCACTTTTAAAGTTCTGCTATGTGGCGCGGTA
TTATCCCGTATTGACGCCGGGCAAGAGCAACTCGGTCGCCGCATACACTATTCTCAGAATGACTTGGTTG
AGTACTCACCAGTCACAGAAAAGCATCTTACGGATGGCATGACAGTAAGAGAATTATGCAGTGCTGCCAT
AACCATGAGTGATAACACTGCGGCCAACTTACTTCTGACAACGATCGGAGGACCGAAGGAGCTAACCGCT
TTTTTGCACAACATGGGGGATCATGTAACTCGCCTTGATCGTTGGGAACCGGAGCTGAATGAAGCCATAC
CAAACGACGAGCGTGACACCACGATGCCTGCAGCAATGGCAACAACGTTGCGCAAACTATTAACTGGCGA
ACTACTTACTCTAGCTTCCCGGCAACAATTAATAGACTGGATGGAGGCGGATAAAGTTGCAGGACCACTT
CTGCGCTCGGCCCTTCCGGCTGGCTGGTTTATTGCTGATAAATCTGGAGCCGGTGAGCGTGGGTCTCGCG
GTATCATTGCAGCACTGGGGCCAGATGGTAAGCCCTCCCGTATCGTAGTTATCTACACGACGGGGAGTCA
GGCAACTATGGATGAACGAAATAGACAGATCGCTGAGATAGGTGCCTCACTGATTAAGCATTGGTAACTG
TCAGACCAAGTTTACTCATATATACTTTAGATTGATTTAAAACTTCATTTTTAATTTAAAAGGATCTAGG
TGAAGATCCTTTTTGATAATCTCATGACCAAAATCCCTTAACGTGAGTTTTCGTTCCACTGAGCGTCAGA
CCCCGTAGAAAAGATCAAAGGATCTTCTTGAGATCCTTTTTTTCTGCGCGTAATCTGCTGCTTGCAAACA
AAAAAACCACCGCTACCAGCGGTGGTTTGTTTGCCGGATCAAGAGCTACCAACTCTTTTTCCGAAGGTAA
CTGGCTTCAGCAGAGCGCAGATACCAAATACTGTCCTTCTAGTGTAGCCGTAGTTAGGCCACCACTTCAA
GAACTCTGTAGCACCGCCTACATACCTCGCTCTGCTAATCCTGTTACCAGTGGCTGCTGCCAGTGGCGAT
AAGTCGTGTCTTACCGGGTTGGACTCAAGACGATAGTTACCGGATAAGGCGCAGCGGTCGGGCTGAACGG
GGGGTTCGTGCACACAGCCCAGCTTGGAGCGAACGACCTACACCGAACTGAGATACCTACAGCGTGAGCT
ATGAGAAAGCGCCACGCTTCCCGAAGGGAGAAAGGCGGACAGGTATCCGGTAAGCGGCAGGGTCGGAACA
GGAGAGCGCACGAGGGAGCTTCCAGGGGGAAACGCCTGGTATCTTTATAGTCCTGTCGGGTTTCGCCACC
TCTGACTTGAGCGTCGATTTTTGTGATGCTCGTCAGGGGGGCGGAGCCTATGGAAAAACGCCAGCAACGC
GGCCTTTTTACGGTTCCTGGCCTTTTGCTGGCCTTTTGCTCACATGTTCTTTCCTGCGTTATCCCCTGAT
TCTGTGGATAACCGTATTACCGCCTTTGAGTGAGCTGATACCGCTCGCCGCAGCCGAACGACCGAGCGCA
GCGAGTCAGTGAGCGAGGAAGCGGAAGAGCGCCTGATGCGGTATTTTCTCCTTACGCATCTGTGCGGTAT
TTCACACCGCAATGGTGCACTCTCAGTACAATCTGCTCTGATGCCGCATAGTTAAGCCAGTATACACTCC
GCTATCGCTACGTGACTGGGTCATGGCTGCGCCCCGACACCCGCCAACACCCGCTGACGCGCCCTGACGG
GCTTGTCTGCTCCCGGCATCCGCTTACAGACAAGCTGTGACCGTCTCCGGGAGCTGCATGTGTCAGAGGT
TTTCACCGTCATCACCGAAACGCGCGAGGCAGCTGCGGTAAAGCTCATCAGCGTGGTCGTGAAGCGATTC
ACAGATGTCTGCCTGTTCATCCGCGTCCAGCTCGTTGAGTTTCTCCAGAAGCGTTAATGTCTGGCTTCTG
ATAAAGCGGGCCATGTTAAGGGCGGTTTTTTCCTGTTTGGTCACTGATGCCTCCGTGTAAGGGGGATTTC
TGTTCATGGGGGTAATGATACCGATGAAACGAGAGAGGATGCTCACGATACGGGTTACTGATGATGAACA
TGCCCGGTTACTGGAACGTTGTGAGGGTAAACAACTGGCGGTATGGATGCGGCGGGACCAGAGAAAAATC
ACTCAGGGTCAATGCCAGCGCTTCGTTAATACAGATGTAGGTGTTCCACAGGGTAGCCAGCAGCATCCTG
CGATGCAGATCCGGAACATAATGGTGCAGGGCGCTGACTTCCGCGTTTCCAGACTTTACGAAACACGGAA
ACCGAAGACCATTCATGTTGTTGCTCAGGTCGCAGACGTTTTGCAGCAGCAGTCGCTTCACGTTCGCTCG
CGTATCGGTGATTCATTCTGCTAACCAGTAAGGCAACCCCGCCAGCCTAGCCGGGTCCTCAACGACAGGA
GCACGATCATGCGCACCCGTGGGGCCGCCATGCCGGCGATAATGGCCTGCTTCTCGCCGAAACGTTTGGT
GGCGGGACCAGTGACGAAGGCTTGAGCGAGGGCGTGCAAGATTCCGAATACCGCAAGCGACAGGCCGATC
ATCGTCGCGCTCCAGCGAAAGCGGTCCTCGCCGAAAATGACCCAGAGCGCTGCCGGCACCTGTCCTACGA
GTTGCATGATAAAGAAGACAGTCATAAGTGCGGCGACGATAGTCATGCCCCGCGCCCACCGGAAGGAGCT
GACTGGGTTGAAGGCTCTCAAGGGCATCGGTCGAGATCCCGGTGCCTAATGAGTGAGCTAACTTACATTA
ATTGCGTTGCGCTCACTGCCCGCTTTCCAGTCGGGAAACCTGTCGTGCCAGCTGCATTAATGAATCGGCC
AACGCGCGGGGAGAGGCGGTTTGCGTATTGGGCGCCAGGGTGGTTTTTCTTTTCACCAGTGAGACGGGCA
ACAGCTGATTGCCCTTCACCGCCTGGCCCTGAGAGAGTTGCAGCAAGCGGTCCACGCTGGTTTGCCCCAG
CAGGCGAAAATCCTGTTTGATGGTGGTTAACGGCGGGATATAACATGAGCTGTCTTCGGTATCGTCGTAT
CCCACTACCGAGATATCCGCACCAACGCGCAGCCCGGACTCGGTAATGGCGCGCATTGCGCCCAGCGCCA
TCTGATCGTTGGCAACCAGCATCGCAGTGGGAACGATGCCCTCATTCAGCATTTGCATGGTTTGTTGAAA
ACCGGACATGGCACTCCAGTCGCCTTCCCGTTCCGCTATCGGCTGAATTTGATTGCGAGTGAGATATTTA
TGCCAGCCAGCCAGACGCAGACGCGCCGAGACAGAACTTAATGGGCCCGCTAACAGCGCGATTTGCTGGT
GACCCAATGCGACCAGATGCTCCACGCCCAGTCGCGTACCGTCTTCATGGGAGAAAATAATACTGTTGAT
GGGTGTCTGGTCAGAGACATCAAGAAATAACGCCGGAACATTAGTGCAGGCAGCTTCCACAGCAATGGCA
TCCTGGTCATCCAGCGGATAGTTAATGATCAGCCCACTGACGCGTTGCGCGAGAAGATTGTGCACCGCCG
CTTTACAGGCTTCGACGCCGCTTCGTTCTACCATCGACACCACCACGCTGGCACCCAGTTGATCGGCGCG
AGATTTAATCGCCGCGACAATTTGCGACGGCGCGTGCAGGGCCAGACTGGAGGTGGCAACGCCAATCAGC
AACGACTGTTTGCCCGCCAGTTGTTGTGCCACGCGGTTGGGAATGTAATTCAGCTCCGCCATCGCCGCTT
CCACTTTTTCCCGCGTTTTCGCAGAAACGTGGCTGGCCTGGTTCACCACGCGGGAAACGGTCTGATAAGA
GACACCGGCATACTCTGCGACATCGTATAACGTTACTGGTTTCACATTCACCACCCTGAATTGACTCTCT
TCCGGGCGCTATCATGCCATACCGCGAAAGGTTTTGCGCCATTCGATGGTGTCCGGGATCTCGACGCTCT
CCCTTATGCGACTCCTGCATTAGGAAGCAGCCCAGTAGTAGGTTGAGGCCGTTGAGCACCGCCGCCGCAA
GGAATGGTGCATGCAAGGAGATGGCGCCCAACAGTCCCCCGGCCACGGGGCCTGCCACCATACCCACGCC
GAAACAAGCGCTCATGAGCCCGAAGTGGCGAGCCCGATCTTCCCCATCGGTGATGTCGGCGATATAGGCG
CCAGCAACCGCACCTGTGGCGCCGGTGATGCCGGCCACGATGCGTCCGGCGTAGAGGATCGAGATCTCGA
TCCCGCGAAATTAATACGACTCACTATAGGGGAATTGTGAGCGGATAACAATTCCCCTCTAGAAATAATT
TTGTTTAACTTTAAGAAGGAGATATACATGAGCCTGGATAACATCTCCTGCCAGAATAGATTCGGCGGCT
GCCACAAGCGTTACCGGCATCATTCCAAGGTGCTGGGTTGCGATATGGTGTTCGCTGTGTACCTGCCGCC
GCAGGCCGAGCAGGGCGAAAAGCTGCCGGTGCTGTACTGGCTCAGCGGCCTCACCTGCACCGACGAGAAC
TTCATGCAGAAGGCCGGCGCCCAGCGTCTGGCCGCCGAGCTGGTGCTGATCATCGTCGCCCCCGATACCA
GCCCGCGTGGCGAGCAGGTGCCGGGCGATCCGGACGGCGCCTGGGACTTCGGCCTGGGCGCTGGCTTCTA
CCTCAACGCCACCCAGCAACCCTGGGCCCAGCACTACCGCATGCATGACTATGTGGTGGAGGAGTTGCCA
GCCCTGATCGAGGCACACTTCCCGGCGTCGGGCGAGCGCAGCATCAGCGGCCACTCCATGGGTGGGCATG
GCGCGCTGGTGTGCGCCTTGCGCAATCCGGGGCGCTACCGCTCGGTGTCGGCATTCTCGCCGATCAGCAA
TCCGATGGATTGTCCGTGGGGCGAGAAGGCCTTCAGCCGCTACCTGGGTGAAGACCGTGGGCGCTGGCGT
GAGTGGGATGCCAGCGTGCTGCTGGCCGAAACCCCGGCAGGCCAATGCCCGCCGTTGCTGGTGGATCAGG
GCGACCGTGACGACTTCCTCGAGAAGCAACTCAAGCCTGAAGCGCTGGAACAGGCGGCACGCAAAGGTGG
CCATGCAATGACCCTGCGTATGCAGCCAGACTATGACCATAGCTACTACTTCATTGCCAGCTTCATCGAG
GAGCACCTGCGCCATCATGCGGTGGCACTGGGGCGGGTT
